>Addgene plasmid #170641 | pFSynW Syt1 D365E IRES mRuby3 | addgene full sequence | sequence record 336390 | Addgene NGS Result
GTCGACGGATCGGGAGATCTCCCGATCCCCTATGGTGCACTCTCAGTACAATCTGCTCTGATGCCGCATA
GTTAAGCCAGTATCTGCTCCCTGCTTGTGTGTTGGAGGTCGCTGAGTAGTGCGCGAGCAAAATTTAAGCT
ACAACAAGGCAAGGCTTGACCGACAATTGCATGAAGAATCTGCTTAGGGTTAGGCGTTTTGCGCTGCTTC
GCGATGTACGGGCCAGATATACGCGTTGACATTGATTATTGACTAGTTATTAATAGTAATCAATTACGGG
GTCATTAGTTCATAGCCCATATATGGAGTTCCGCGTTACATAACTTACGGTAAATGGCCCGCCTGGCTGA
CCGCCCAACGACCCCCGCCCATTGACGTCAATAATGACGTATGTTCCCATAGTAACGCCAATAGGGACTT
TCCATTGACGTCAATGGGTGGAGTATTTACGGTAAACTGCCCACTTGGCAGTACATCAAGTGTATCATAT
GCCAAGTACGCCCCCTATTGACGTCAATGACGGTAAATGGCCCGCCTGGCATTATGCCCAGTACATGACC
TTATGGGACTTTCCTACTTGGCAGTACATCTACGTATTAGTCATCGCTATTACCATGGTGATGCGGTTTT
GGCAGTACATCAATGGGCGTGGATAGCGGTTTGACTCACGGGGATTTCCAAGTCTCCACCCCATTGACGT
CAATGGGAGTTTGTTTTGGCACCAAAATCAACGGGACTTTCCAAAATGTCGTAACAACTCCGCCCCATTG
ACGCAAATGGGCGGTAGGCGTGTACGGTGGGAGGTCTATATAAGCAGCGCGTTTTGCCTGTACTGGGTCT
CTCTGGTTAGACCAGATCTGAGCCTGGGAGCTCTCTGGCTAACTAGGGAACCCACTGCTTAAGCCTCAAT
AAAGCTTGCCTTGAGTGCTTCAAGTAGTGTGTGCCCGTCTGTTGTGTGACTCTGGTAACTAGAGATCCCT
CAGACCCTTTTAGTCAGTGTGGAAAATCTCTAGCAGTGGCGCCCGAACAGGGACTTGAAAGCGAAAGGGA
AACCAGAGGAGCTCTCTCGACGCAGGACTCGGCTTGCTGAAGCGCGCACGGCAAGAGGCGAGGGGCGGCG
ACTGGTGAGTACGCCAAAAATTTTGACTAGCGGAGGCTAGAAGGAGAGAGATGGGTGCGAGAGCGTCAGT
ATTAAGCGGGGGAGAATTAGATCGCGATGGGAAAAAATTCGGTTAAGGCCAGGGGGAAAGAAAAAATATA
AATTAAAACATATAGTATGGGCAAGCAGGGAGCTAGAACGATTCGCAGTTAATCCTGGCCTGTTAGAAAC
ATCAGAAGGCTGTAGACAAATACTGGGACAGCTACAACCATCCCTTCAGACAGGATCAGAAGAACTTAGA
TCATTATATAATACAGTAGCAACCCTCTATTGTGTGCATCAAAGGATAGAGATAAAAGACACCAAGGAAG
CTTTAGACAAGATAGAGGAAGAGCAAAACAAAAGTAAGACCACCGCACAGCAAGCGGCCGCTGATCTTCA
GACCTGGAGGAGGAGATATGAGGGACAATTGGAGAAGTGAATTATATAAATATAAAGTAGTAAAAATTGA
ACCATTAGGAGTAGCACCCACCAAGGCAAAGAGAAGAGTGGTGCAGAGAGAAAAAAGAGCAGTGGGAATA
GGAGCTTTGTTCCTTGGGTTCTTGGGAGCAGCAGGAAGCACTATGGGCGCAGCGTCAATGACGCTGACGG
TACAGGCCAGACAATTATTGTCTGGTATAGTGCAGCAGCAGAACAATTTGCTGAGGGCTATTGAGGCGCA
ACAGCATCTGTTGCAACTCACAGTCTGGGGCATCAAGCAGCTCCAGGCAAGAATCCTGGCTGTGGAAAGA
TACCTAAAGGATCAACAGCTCCTGGGGATTTGGGGTTGCTCTGGAAAACTCATTTGCACCACTGCTGTGC
CTTGGAATGCTAGTTGGAGTAATAAATCTCTGGAACAGATTTGGAATCACACGACCTGGATGGAGTGGGA
CAGAGAAATTAACAATTACACAAGCTTAATACACTCCTTAATTGAAGAATCGCAAAACCAGCAAGAAAAG
AATGAACAAGAATTATTGGAATTAGATAAATGGGCAAGTTTGTGGAATTGGTTTAACATAACAAATTGGC
TGTGGTATATAAAATTATTCATAATGATAGTAGGAGGCTTGGTAGGTTTAAGAATAGTTTTTGCTGTACT
TTCTATAGTGAATAGAGTTAGGCAGGGATATTCACCATTATCGTTTCAGACCCACCTCCCAACCCCGAGG
GGACCCGACAGGCCCGAAGGAATAGAAGAAGAAGGTGGAGAGAGAGACAGAGACAGATCCATTCGATTAG
TGAACGGATCGGCACTGCGTGCGCCAATTCTGCAGACAAATGGCAGTATTCATCCACAATTTTAAAAGAA
AAGGGGGGATTGGGGGGTACAGTGCAGGGGAAAGAATAGTAGACATAATAGCAACAGACATACAAACTAA
AGAATTACAAAAACAAATTACAAAAATTCAAAATTTTCGGGTTTATTACAGGGACAGCAGAGATCCAGTT
TGGTTAATTAAAGTGCAAGTGGTTTTAGGACCAGGATGAGGCGGGGTGGGGGTGCCTACCTGACGACCGA
CCCCGACCCACTGGACAAGCACCCAACCCCCATTCCCCAAATTGCGCATCCCCTATCAGAGAGGGGGAGG
GGAAACAGGATGCGGCGAGGCGCGTGCGCACTGCCAGCTTCAGCACCGCGGACAGTGCCTTCGCCCCCGC
CTGGCGGCGCGCGCCACCGCCGCCTCAGCACTGAAGGCGCGCTGACGTCACTCGCCGGTCCCCCGTAAAC
TCCCCTTCCCGGCCACCTTGGTCGCGTCCGCGCCGCCGCCGGCCCAGCCGGACCGCACCACGCGAGGCGC
GAGATAGGGGGGCACGGGCGCGACCATCTGCGCTGCGGCGCCGGCGACTCAGCGCTGCCTCAGTCTGCGG
TGGGCAGCGGAGGAGTCGTGTCGTGCCTGAGAGCGCAGGTACGGCTAGCGGATCGCCACCATGGTGAGTG
CCAGTCATCCTGAGGCCCTGGCCGCCCCTGTCACCACTGTTGCGACCCTTGTCCCACACAATGCCACTGA
GCCAGCCAGTCCTGGGGAAGGGAAGGAAGATGCCTTTTCCAAGCTGAAGCAGAAGTTTATGAATGAGCTG
CATAAAATTCCATTGCCACCGTGGGCCTTAATAGCCATAGCCATAGTTGCGGTCCTTTTAGTCGTAACCT
GCTGCTTTTGTGTCTGTAAGAAATGTTTGTTCAAAAAGAAAAACAAGAAGAAGGGGAAGGAAAAGGGAGG
AAAGAACGCCATTAACATGAAAGACGTGAAAGACTTAGGGAAGACCATGAAGGATCAGGCCCTTAAGGAT
GACGATGCTGAAACCGGACTGACTGATGGAGAAGAAAAGGAAGAGCCCAAGGAAGAGGAGAAACTGGGAA
AGCTCCAATATTCACTGGACTATGACTTCCAGAATAACCAGCTGTTGGTGGGAATCATCCAGGCTGCTGA
ACTGCCCGCCCTGGACATGGGGGGTACATCCGATCCATACGTCAAAGTCTTCCTGCTGCCTGACAAAAAG
AAGAAATTTGAGACTAAAGTCCACCGGAAAACCCTCAATCCAGTCTTCAATGAACAATTTACTTTCAAGG
TACCCTACTCGGAATTAGGTGGCAAAACCCTGGTGATGGCTGTGTATGACTTTGATCGCTTCTCCAAGCA
CGACATCATCGGAGAGTTCAAAGTTCCTATGAACACCGTGGATTTTGGCCATGTGACCGAGGAGTGGCGC
GATCTCCAGAGCGCTGAGAAAGAAGAGCAAGAGAAACTGGGTGACATCTGCTTCTCCCTCCGCTACGTCC
CTACTGCCGGCAAACTGACTGTTGTCATTCTGGAAGCCAAGAACCTGAAGAAGATGGATGTGGGTGGCTT
ATCTGATCCCTACGTGAAGATTCACCTGATGCAGAACGGTAAGAGGCTGAAGAAGAAAAAGACGACGATT
AAGAAGAACACACTCAACCCCTACTACAACGAGTCCTTCAGCTTTGAAGTTCCGTTCGAGCAAATCCAGA
AAGTGCAAGTGGTGGTAACTGTTTTGGACTATGAGAAGATTGGCAAGAACGACGCCATCGGCAAAGTCTT
CGTTGGTTACAACAGCACTGGGGCGGAGCTGCGACACTGGTCAGACATGCTGGCCAACCCCCGGCGACCC
ATCGCACAGTGGCACACTCTGCAGGTAGAGGAGGAGGTCGATGCCATGCTGGCTGTCAAGAAGTAAGGCG
GCCGCAATTCCCCCTCTCCCTCCCCCCCCTAACGTTACTGGCCGAAGCCGCTTGGAATAAGGCCGGTGTG
CGTTTGTCTATATGTTATTTTCCACCATATTGCCGTCTTTTGGCAATGTGAGGGCCCGGAAACCTGGCCC
TGTCTTCTTGACGAGCATTCCTAGGGGTCTTTCCCCTCTCGCCAAAGGAATGCAAGGTCTGTTGAATGTC
GTGAAGGAAGCAGTTCCTCTGGAAGCTTCTTGAAGACAAACAACGTCTGTAGCGACCCTTTGCAGGCAGC
GGAACCCCCCACCTGGCGACAGGTGCCTCTGCGGCCAAAAGCCACGTGTATAAGATACACCTGCAAAGGC
GGCACAACCCCAGTGCCACGTTGTGAGTTGGATAGTTGTGGAAAGAGTCAAATGGCTCTCCTCAAGCGTA
TTCAACAAGGGGCTGAAGGATGCCCAGAAGGTACCCCATTGTATGGGATCTGATCTGGGGCCTCGGTACA
CATGCTTTACATGTGTTTAGTCGAGGTTAAAAAAACGTCTAGGCCCCCCGAACCACGGGGACGTGGTTTT
CCTTTGAAAAACACGATGATAATATGGTGTCTAAGGGCGAAGAGCTGATCAAGGAAAATATGCGTATGAA
GGTGGTCATGGAAGGTTCGGTCAACGGCCACCAATTCAAATGCACAGGTGAAGGAGAAGGCAGACCGTAC
GAGGGAGTGCAAACCATGAGGATCAAAGTCATCGAGGGAGGACCCCTGCCATTTGCCTTTGACATTCTTG
CCACGTCGTTCATGTATGGCAGCCGTACCTTTATCAAGTACCCGGCCGACATCCCTGATTTCTTTAAACA
GTCCTTTCCTGAGGGTTTTACTTGGGAAAGAGTTACGAGATACGAAGATGGTGGAGTCGTCACCGTCACG
CAGGACACCAGCCTTGAGGATGGCGAGCTCGTCTACAACGTCAAGGTCAGAGGGGTAAACTTTCCCTCCA
ATGGTCCCGTGATGCAGAAGAAGACCAAGGGTTGGGAGCCTAATACAGAGATGATGTATCCAGCAGATGG
TGGTCTGAGAGGATACACTGACATCGCACTGAAAGTTGATGGTGGTGGCCATCTGCACTGCAACTTCGTG
ACAACTTACAGGTCAAAAAAGACCGTCGGGAACATCAAGATGCCCGGTGTCCATGCCGTTGATCACCGCC
TGGAAAGGATCGAGGAGAGTGACAATGAAACCTACGTAGTGCAAAGAGAAGTGGCAGTTGCCAAATACAG
CAACCTTGGTGGTGGCTAAAATTCGATATCAAGCTTATCGATAATCAACCTCTGGATTACAAAATTTGTG
AAAGATTGACTGGTATTCTTAACTATGTTGCTCCTTTTACGCTATGTGGATACGCTGCTTTAATGCCTTT
GTATCATGCTATTGCTTCCCGTATGGCTTTCATTTTCTCCTCCTTGTATAAATCCTGGTTGCTGTCTCTT
TATGAGGAGTTGTGGCCCGTTGTCAGGCAACGTGGCGTGGTGTGCACTGTGTTTGCTGACGCAACCCCCA
CTGGTTGGGGCATTGCCACCACCTGTCAGCTCCTTTCCGGGACTTTCGCTTTCCCCCTCCCTATTGCCAC
GGCGGAACTCATCGCCGCCTGCCTTGCCCGCTGCTGGACAGGGGCTCGGCTGTTGGGCACTGACAATTCC
GTGGTGTTGTCGGGGAAATCATCGTCCTTTCCTTGGCTGCTCGCCTGTGTTGCCACCTGGATTCTGCGCG
GGACGTCCTTCTGCTACGTCCCTTCGGCCCTCAATCCAGCGGACCTTCCTTCCCGCGGCCTGCTGCCGGC
TCTGCGGCCTCTTCCGCGTCTTCGCCTTCGCCCTCAGACGAGTCGGATCTCCCTTTGGGCCGCCTCCCCG
CATCGATACCGTCGACCTCGAGACCTAGAAAAACATGGAGCAATCACAAGTAGCAATACAGCAGCTACCA
ATGCTGATTGTGCCTGGCTAGAAGCACAAGAGGAGGAGGAGGTGGGTTTTCCAGTCACACCTCAGGTACC
TTTAAGACCAATGACTTACAAGGCAGCTGTAGATCTTAGCCACTTTTTAAAAGAAAAGGGGGGACTGGAA
GGGCTAATTCACTCCCAACGAAGACAAGATATCCTTGATCTGTGGATCTACCACACACAAGGCTACTTCC
CTGATTGGCAGAACTACACACCAGGGCCAGGGATCAGATATCCACTGACCTTTGGATGGTGCTACAAGCT
AGTACCAGTTGAGCAAGAGAAGGTAGAAGAAGCCAATGAAGGAGAGAACACCCGCTTGTTACACCCTGTG
AGCCTGCATGGGATGGATGACCCGGAGAGAGAAGTATTAGAGTGGAGGTTTGACAGCCGCCTAGCATTTC
ATCACATGGCCCGAGAGCTGCATCCGGACTGTACTGGGTCTCTCTGGTTAGACCAGATCTGAGCCTGGGA
GCTCTCTGGCTAACTAGGGAACCCACTGCTTAAGCCTCAATAAAGCTTGCCTTGAGTGCTTCAAGTAGTG
TGTGCCCGTCTGTTGTGTGACTCTGGTAACTAGAGATCCCTCAGACCCTTTTAGTCAGTGTGGAAAATCT
CTAGCAGGGCCCGTTTAAACCCGCTGATCAGCCTCGACTGTGCCTTCTAGTTGCCAGCCATCTGTTGTTT
GCCCCTCCCCCGTGCCTTCCTTGACCCTGGAAGGTGCCACTCCCACTGTCCTTTCCTAATAAAATGAGGA
AATTGCATCGCATTGTCTGAGTAGGTGTCATTCTATTCTGGGGGGTGGGGTGGGGCAGGACAGCAAGGGG
GAGGATTGGGAAGACAATAGCAGGCATGCTGGGGATGCGGTGGGCTCTATGGCTTCTGAGGCGGAAAGAA
CCAGCTGGGGCTCTAGGGGGTATCCCC
[124 nt withheld, positions 7238-7361]
C
[91 nt withheld, positions 7363-7453]
A
[49 nt withheld, positions 7455-7503]
CCTTTGACGTTGGAGTCCACGTTCTTT
[37 nt withheld, positions 7531-7567]
ACCCTATCTCGGTCTATTCTTTTGATTTATAAGGGATTTTGCCGATTTCGGCCTATTGGTTAAAAAATGA
GCTGATTTAACAAAAATTTAACGCGAATTAATTCTGTGGAATGTGTGTCAGTTAGGGTGTGGAAAGTCCC
CAGGCTCCCCAGCAGGCAGAAGTATGCAAAGCATGCATCTCAATTAGTCAGCAACCAGGTGTGGAAAGTC
CCCAGGCTCCCCAGCAGGCAGAAGTATGCAAAGCATGCATCTCAATTAGTCAGCAACCATAGTCCCGCCC
CTAACTCCGCCCATCCCGCCCCTAACTCCGCCCAGTTCCGCCCATTCTCCGCCCCATGGCTGACTAATTT
TTTTTATTTATGCAGAGGCCGAGGCCGCCTCTGCCTCTGAGCTATTCCAGAAGTAGTGAGGAGGCTTTTT
TGGAGGCCTAGGCTTTTGCAAAAAGCTCCCGGGAGCTTGTATATCCATTTTCGGATCTGATCAGCACGTG
TTGACAATTAATCATCGGCATAGTATATCGGCATAGTATAATACGACAAGGTGAGGAACTAAACCATGGC
CAAGTTGACCAGTGCCGTTCCGGTGCTCACCGCGCGCGACGTCGCCGGAGCGGTCGAGTTCTGGACCGAC
CGGCTCGGGTTCTCCCGGGACTTCGTGGAGGACGACTTCGCCGGTGTGGTCCGGGACGACGTGACCCTGT
TCATCAGCGCGGTCCAGGACCAGGTGGTGCCGGACAACACCCTGGCCTGGGTGTGGGTGCGCGGCCTGGA
CGAGCTGTACGCCGAGTGGTCGGAGGTCGTGTCCACGAACTTCCGGGACGCCTCCGGGCCGGCCATGACC
GAGATCGGCGAGCAGCCGTGGGGGCGGGAGTTCGCCCTGCGCGACCCGGCCGGCAACTGCGTGCACTTCG
TGGCCGAGGAGCAGGACTGACACGTGCTACGAGATTTCGATTCCACCGCCGCCTTCTATGAAAGGTTGGG
CTTCGGAATCGTTTTCCGGGACGCCGGCTGGATGATCCTCCAGCGCGGGGATCTCATGCTGGAGTTCTTC
GCCCACCCCAACTTGTTTATTGCAGCTTATAATGGTTACAAATAAAGCAATAGCATCACAAATTTCACAA
ATAAAGCATTTTTTTCACTGCATTCTAGTTGTGGTTTGTCCAAACTCATCAATGTATCTTATCATGTCTG
TATACCGTCGACCTCTAGCTAGAGCTTGGCGTAATCATGGTCATAGCTGTTTCCTGTGTGAAATTGTTAT
CCGCTCACAATTCCACACAACATACGAGCCGGAAGCATAAAGTGTAAAGCCTGGGGTGCCTAATGAGTGA
GCTAACTCACATTAATTGCGTTGCGCTCACTGCCCGCTTTCCAGTCGGGAAACCTGTCGTGCCAGCTGCA
TTAATGAATCGGCCAACGCGCGGGGAGAGGCGGTTTGCGTATTGGGCGCTCTTCCGCTTCCTCGCTCACT
GACTCGCTGCGCTCGGTCGTTCGGCTGCGGCGAGCGGTATCAGCTCACTCAAAGGCGGTAATACGGTTAT
CCACAGAATCAGGGGATAACGCAGGAAAGAACATGTGAGCAAAAGGCCAGCAAAAGGCCAGGAACCGTAA
AAAGGCCGCGTTGCTGGCGTTTTTCCATAGGCTCCGCCCCCCTGACGAGCATCACAAAAATCGACGCTCA
AGTCAGAGGTGGCGAAACCCGACAGGACTATAAAGATACCAGGCGTTTCCCCCTGGAAGCTCCCTCGTGC
GCTCTCCTGTTCCGACCCTGCCGCTTACCGGATACCTGTCCGCCTTTCTCCCTTCGGGAAGCGTGGCGCT
TTCTCATAGCTCACGCTGTAGGTATCTCAGTTCGGTGTAGGTCGTTCGCTCCAAGCTGGGCTGTGTGCAC
GAACCCCCCGTTCAGCCCGACCGCTGCGCCTTATCCGGTAACTATCGTCTTGAGTCCAACCCGGTAAGAC
ACGACTTATCGCCACTGGCAGCAGCCACTGGTAACAGGATTAGCAGAGCGAGGTATGTAGGCGGTGCTAC
AGAGTTCTTGAAGTGGTGGCCTAACTACGGCTACACTAGAAGAACAGTATTTGGTATCTGCGCTCTGCTG
AAGCCAGTTACCTTCGGAAAAAGAGTTGGTAGCTCTTGATCCGGCAAACAAACCACCGCTGGTAGCGGTG
GTTTTTTTGTTTGCAAGCAGCAGATTACGCGCAGAAAAAAAGGATCTCAAGAAGATCCTTTGATCTTTTC
TACGGGGTCTGACGCTCAGTGGAACGAAAACTCACGTTAAGGGATTTTGGTCATGAGATTATCAAAAAGG
ATCTTCACCTAGATCCTTTTAAATTAAAAATGAAGTTTTAAATCAATCTAAAGTATATATGAGTAAACTT
GGTCTGACAGTTACCAATGCTTAATCAGTGAGGCACCTATCTCAGCGATCTGTCTATTTCGTTCATCCAT
AGTTGCCTGACTCCCCGTCGTGTAGATAACTACGATACGGGAGGGCTTACCATCTGGCCCCAGTGCTGCA
ATGATACCGCGAGACCCACGCTCACCGGCTCCAGATTTATCAGCAATAAACCAGCCAGCCGGAAGGGCCG
AGCGCAGAAGTGGTCCTGCAACTTTATCCGCCTCCATCCAGTCTATTAATTGTTGCCGGGAAGCTAGAGT
AAGTAGTTCGCCAGTTAATAGTTTGCGCAACGTTGTTGCCATTGCTACAGGCATCGTGGTGTCACGCTCG
TCGTTTGGTATGGCTTCATTCAGCTCCGGTTCCCAACGATCAAGGCGAGTTACATGATCCCCCATGTTGT
GCAAAAAAGCGGTTAGCTCCTTCGGTCCTCCGATCGTTGTCAGAAGTAAGTTGGCCGCAGTGTTATCACT
CATGGTTATGGCAGCACTGCATAATTCTCTTACTGTCATGCCATCCGTAAGATGCTTTTCTGTGACTGGT
GAGTACTCAACCAAGTCATTCTGAGAATAGTGTATGCGGCGACCGAGTTGCTCTTGCCCGGCGTCAATAC
GGGATAATACCGCGCCACATAGCAGAACTTTAAAAGTGCTCATCATTGGAAAACGTTCTTCGGGGCGAAA
ACTCTCAAGGATCTTACCGCTGTTGAGATCCAGTTCGATGTAACCCACTCGTGCACCCAACTGATCTTCA
GCATCTTTTACTTTCACCAGCGTTTCTGGGTGAGCAAAAACAGGAAGGCAAAATGCCGCAAAAAAGGGAA
TAAGGGCGACACGGAAATGTTGAATACTCATACTCTTCCTTTTTCAATATTATTGAAGCATTTATCAGGG
TTATTGTCTCATGAGCGGATACATATTTGAATGTATTTAGAAAAATAAACAAATAGGGGTTCCGCGCACA
TTTCCCCGAAAAGTGCCACCTGAC
Features (pLannotate 1.2.2; 32 found; start..end, strand, type, name):
     31..83      -  misc_feature   bom (fragment): basis of mobility region from pBR322
    238..617     +  enhancer       CMV enhancer: human cytomegalovirus immediate early enhancer
    618..817     +  promoter       CMV promoter: human cytomegalovirus (CMV) immediate early promoter
    835..1015    +  LTR            5' LTR (truncated): truncated 5' long terminal repeat (LTR) from HIV-1
   1062..1187    +  misc_feature   HIV-1 Ψ: packaging signal of human immunodeficiency virus type 1
   1171..1534    +  CDS            HIV-1 gag (fragment): gag protein from human immunodeficiency virus 1; gag
   1680..1913    +  misc_feature   RRE: The Rev response element (RRE) of HIV-1 allows for Rev-dependent mRNA export from the nucleus to the cytoplasm.
   2290..2390    +  CDS            Rev (fragment): human immunodeficiency virus 1 (HIV-1) Rev protein; rev; enhances nuclear export of unspliced and incompletely spliced viral mRNAs
   2440..2557    +  misc_feature   cPPT/CTS: central polypurine tract and central termination sequence of HIV-1
   2602..3048    +  promoter       hSyn promoter: human synapsin I promoter; confers neuron-specific expression (Kügler et al., 2003)
   3071..4333    +  CDS            Syt1: SYT1_RAT - Experimental evidence at protein level: Swiss-Prot protein existence level 1. (Microbial infection) Receptor for C.botulinum neurotoxin type G (BoNT/G, botG); unlike the case with BoNT/B, interaction is not improved in the presence of gangliosides (PubMed:15123599, PubMed:20219474). BoNT/G toxin binds to the vesicular domain of Syt1 (residues 32-53) (PubMed:15123599, PubMed:20219474). From Rattus norvegicus (Rat).
   4351..4927    +  misc_feature   IRES2: internal ribosome entry site (IRES) of the encephalomyocarditis virus (EMCV)
   4924..5616    +  CDS            mRuby3: mRuby3 is a basic (constitutively fluorescent) red fluorescent protein published in 2016, derived from Entacmaea quadricolor. It has low acid sensitivity.
   5620..5643    +  misc_feature   MCS (fragment): pBluescript multiple cloning site
   5643..6231    +  misc_feature   WPRE: woodchuck hepatitis virus posttranscriptional regulatory element
   6168..6749    +  CDS            nef (fragment): NEF_HV1H2 - Experimental evidence at protein level: Swiss-Prot protein existence level 1. Extracellular Nef protein targets CD4(+) T-lymphocytes for apoptosis by interacting with CXCR4 surface receptors. From Human immunodeficiency virus type 1 group M subtype B (isolate HXB2) (HIV-1).
   6756..6936    +  LTR            5' LTR (truncated): truncated 5' long terminal repeat (LTR) from HIV-1
   6968..7192    +  polyA_signal   bGH poly(A) signal: bovine growth hormone polyadenylation signal
   7196..7217    +  promoter       SV40 promoter (fragment): SV40 enhancer and early promoter
   7238..7666    +  rep_origin     f1 ori (sequence partly withheld): f1 bacteriophage origin of replication; arrow indicates direction of (+) strand synthesis
   7680..8009    +  promoter       SV40 promoter: SV40 enhancer and early promoter
   8057..8104    +  promoter       EM7 promoter: synthetic bacterial promoter&nbsp
   8123..8497    +  CDS            BleoR: antibiotic-binding protein; Sh ble from Streptoalloteichus hindustanus; confers resistance to bleomycin, phleomycin, and Zeocin™
   8507..8632    +  CDS            ble (fragment): BLE_KLEPN - Experimental evidence at protein level: Swiss-Prot protein existence level 1. Binding protein with a strong affinity to the bleomycin family of antibiotics. Binds to CL990; an antimitotic-antibiotic compound. From Klebsiella pneumoniae.
   8627..8748    +  polyA_signal   SV40 poly(A) signal: SV40 polyadenylation signal
   8819..8841    -  protein_bind   lac operator (fragment): The lac repressor binds to the lac operator to inhibit transcription in E. coli. This inhibition can be relieved by adding lactose or isopropyl-β-D-thiogalactopyranoside (IPTG). lac repressor encoded by lacI
   8845..8875    -  promoter       lac promoter: promoter for the E. coli lac operon
   8890..8911    -  protein_bind   CAP binding site: CAP binding activates transcription in the presence of cAMP. E. coli catabolite activator protein
   8924..9016    -  CDS            lacI (fragment): lac repressor; lacI; The lac repressor binds to the lac operator to inhibit transcription in E. coli. This inhibition can be relieved by adding lactose or isopropyl-β-D-thiogalactopyranoside (IPTG).
   9199..9787    -  rep_origin     ori: high-copy-number ColE1/pMB1/pBR322/pUC origin of replication
   9958..10818   -  CDS            AmpR: β-lactamase; bla; confers resistance to ampicillin, carbenicillin, and related antibiotics
  10819..10923   -  promoter       AmpR promoter: bla
