[The description below was written by a language model from this plasmid's Addgene catalogue record and pLannotate feature annotations shown in this document.]
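Description:
pFSynW Syt1 D365E IRES mRuby3 is an HIV-1-based lentiviral transfer plasmid built on the FUGW backbone and intended for expressing a mutant synaptotagmin-1 in cultured neurons by lentiviral transduction. It is propagated in E. coli as a high-copy plasmid through a ColE1/pUC-type origin with ampicillin selection (AmpR). The backbone also carries an f1 origin and an SV40/EM7-driven bleomycin/Zeocin resistance cassette that lies outside the viral genome. A CMV enhancer/promoter fused to a truncated 5' LTR drives transcription of the genomic RNA in packaging cells. This is followed by the Ψ packaging signal with a gag fragment, the Rev response element for Rev-dependent nuclear export, and the cPPT/CTS. The downstream LTR is annotated as truncated and is followed by a bGH polyadenylation signal.

The payload is a bicistronic cassette under the human synapsin I promoter, which restricts expression to neurons. The first cistron encodes rat Syt1 carrying the D365E substitution. An EMCV IRES then allows independent translation of the red fluorescent protein mRuby3 from the same transcript, so transduced neurons can be identified by fluorescence without fusing a tag to synaptotagmin-1. A WPRE downstream of mRuby3 enhances transcript stability and expression. According to the associated publication title, the construct belongs to work on the molecular basis of a SYT1-associated neurodevelopmental disorder, which suggests that D365E is being studied in that context, although the record does not describe the variant's functional effect. Producing virus requires packaging and envelope functions supplied in trans, since only fragments of the viral genes remain.
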