Addgene plasmid #170641: pFSynW Syt1 D365E IRES mRuby3
Purpose: Expression of syt1 in cultured neurons by lentiviral transduction
Depositing lab: Edwin Chapman. Depositing organization: University of Wisconsin, Madison. Publication: Molecular Basis for Synaptotagmin-1-Associated Neurodevelopmental Disorder. Bradberry MM, Courtney NA, Dominguez MJ, Lofquist SM, Knox AT, Sutton RB, Chapman ER. Neuron. 2020 Jul 8;107(1):52-64.e7. doi: 10.1016/j.neuron.2020.04.003. Epub 2020 May 1. PubMed 32362337.
Backbone
  Vector backbone: FUGW
  Vector type: Lentiviral
Growth in bacteria
  Bacterial resistance: Ampicillin, 100 μg/mL
  Growth temperature: 37°C
  Growth strain: NEB Stable
  Copy number: High Copy
Gene/Insert
  Gene/Insert name: SYT1
  Species: R. norvegicus (rat)
  Mutation: D365E
  Entrez Gene: Syt1 (a.k.a. P65)
  Cloning method: Ligation Independent Cloning
Terms and licenses: Academic/Nonprofit Terms; Industry Terms: Not Available to Industry
How to cite: pFSynW Syt1 D365E IRES mRuby3 was a gift from Edwin Chapman (Addgene plasmid # 170641 ; http://n2t.net/addgene:170641 ; RRID:Addgene_170641)
